>Addgene plasmid #8887 | PGC-1 alpha promoter 2kb luciferase | addgene full sequence | sequence record 258338 | Addgene NGS Result
CCTGTGCTCTCTCTAGCTTCACATACCCCTTTTTATGAAGGTAGAGGACAGAGTGGCTGTTTTAAGCAGA
TCATTAGCTTCATGGATGTGCTGGGTTAGTTTCTTTTCTTTTCTTTTCTTTTTTTTTTTAAAGTAGAATT
AGGTGGCAAAAAAAAAAAAGAAAGAAAGAAAGAAAGAAAGAAAGAAAGAAAGAAAGAAAGAAATTATCTT
TTCAAAGCAAAGAGAAAGAAAATCCTGCCATAATTCAGTGTGAGCAAGTTAAGATATCAAAACAATAATG
CAGAGTTATCTAGTGCAAGCAACCATCTGTAAGAAGAGGTGCGCATGAGGTTTGAAAAAGTATGGTGGAT
GCCTAATGGATGACAAAGAGAAACCAAAGTATCAGTTACCATCAGGATGCCAGGATTGCTTGATAATGAT
GAATAAACATCGACTCTTTATAGCTAAGTGGCCAGCATTATTTCACAGTTGACTGTGTGGAAAGTAGAGC
CCATGACCTTTGTCCTGAATTTTAATAGTTTACTGAAGTTTTACATTAAGTAAAAATCTAATTGGCAAGA
AAAATTAGTGTTTCTTTGTGGGAGTACAGAGTAAGGCTACTAATTGCATGTAGAAAATGATCCCAGGGTT
GTCTCTCTCTCTCTCTGAATTAGAAAATTAAATGAATAATACCTTTCTGATGTTTGGAAGAGGACAGTTG
TAGCAGTGAAGTATATTCACCTAATTTAGAATGTCAAAGCTGTTGGCCATCTTGTTCTGTTCACTTATTG
ACAAACTGTCGATTTCATTACCATATTCCCTGTCTACTAGTTGTGGACATCCAAGCAAACAGACCCCTTA
TACGGGGTCTGAAGCAAACAGCAAGCTTGTGGGCTTTGTGTGTGTGTGTGTGTGTGTGTGTGTGTGCACG
CTCGCTGCATTTCTTTCTTTCACTTTACTGTATTAGTAACTGACTATATAAAGTCAGACTGAGAGAAGTC
ACCAATGTTTTCCTTCTAAGGGGAGAGAAAATAAAGAGCACATTAAATTAACCTCAGTGGAATAGGAGTT
TAAATGAATGGTGCTTTATAAATTATATTTAGATGCATAGGGACTTTTTTCTTCTTCTAAATTACTGTCA
AGTAAAGGAAATGAGCTGGTTTTTGAGTCTGTGGGGTTTGAGGTATTGTGAAAATATGTTTTCAAAGGTG
CATTTCTCACTGGGCCTGGAAGGGTTAAGTCTGAGCACCCAAGTGTTATGGAAAGTGCTGAGAGTTGGTT
ATGTCCTCTGTCTGTAATGTCACAGGAAAAACAGTGGCACCTGCATTACCCCTCATTGACTCAGGAATGA
CAAAAAAGTATTAGTAAGCAAAGCTCAAGAAATGAGTATCTCTGCTGATACCATTTCAGTGTTTTTCCTT
CATTCCCTGGACATTCTTGATTTCAAAAACAAACTGTACAGCCCAAGGCACTAGGGTTGGAGTCCAATGT
TTATTCAAAAAGGCACCCTGAAGCCATGAGGAAGACTGTGCTACATATGAGAAAAGAAATAAGGGGTGGG
GGCAGGTGAGTAGCTAAGCTGTTTCAGGGATGGCAGCAGCAATTGTATTTTCTAGCATTTGTTTTCTGGG
AGCCTATGAGATCCACGGAAAGAATCATGAGGGGGAACCCAAGAGTCTAGGGTGTTGTGGCTTGCTTGCT
TTACTAGGAGCAAGGCAAACTGCAGTAACAGTTTAGGAGACTGCATTCTCTACTGCCAAGGAGACAGCTG
ATTTGGGGTAGAGAAATTTGTTTAGACCTAAACAAATGTGGCGGTTTTGTTGACTAAACATGGAAAGAAA
GAAAGAAAGAAAGAAAGAAAGAAACAAAGAAAGAAAGAAAGAAAGAAAGGAAGGAAGGAAGGAAAGAAAG
GAGAGAGAGAAAGAAAATCGGGGGTGTTGCCTTCAAACACTCCTCTAATAGGGAGGGAAAAAAAAGAATC
TCATGAAAATGTATCACATGAGGAGCGCTTGCTTCAGTTCCAAGCTGAGTCTGGGGCTACTTGGAAACCA
TTTCTTAAAGCACACACATTTTAGGCAAGGGTGTAGTTACTGTGTCAGTAACAGGGGATCTTTGCTATTT
GCCTGTTTTGGATGGAAAATAAATTAAAAAAAAAAAGATTGCAGGAGATTTGAGTTATTATGTGAGCAGG
GCTCCGGTTTAGAGTTGGTGGCATTCAAAGCTGGCTTCAGTCACAGTGTGATGCTTGAAGCCTCCCAAAG
GCCAAGTGTTTCCTTTTCTTTCTTCTATTTTTTTTTCCTCTCTCTCTAAGCGTTACTTCACTGAGGCAGA
GGGCTGCCTCGGAGTGACGTCAGGAGTTTGTGCAGCAAGCTTGCACAGGAGAAGGGAGGCTGGGTGAGTG
ACAGCCCAGCCTACTTTTTAATAGCTTTGTCATGTGACTGGGGACTGTAGTAAGACAGGTGCCTTCAGTT
CACTCTCAGTAAGGGGCTGGTTGCCTGCATGAGTGTGTGCTGTGTGTCAGAGTGGATTGGAGTTGAAAAA
GCTTGACTGGCGTCATTCGGGAGCTGGCTCGAGATCTGCGATCTAAGTAAGCTTGGCATTCCGGTACTGT
TGGTAAAGCCACCATGGAAGACGCCAAAAACATAAAGAAAGGCCCGGCGCCATTCTATCCGCTGGAAGAT
GGAACCGCTGGAGAGCAACTGCATAAGGCTATGAAGAGATACGCCCTGGTTCCTGGAACAATTGCTTTTA
CAGATGCACATATCGAGGTGGACATCACTTACGCTGAGTACTTCGAAATGTCCGTTCGGTTGGCAGAAGC
TATGAAACGATATGGGCTGAATACAAATCACAGAATCGTCGTATGCAGTGAAAACTCTCTTCAATTCTTT
ATGCCGGTGTTGGGCGCGTTATTTATCGGAGTTGCAGTTGCGCCCGCGAACGACATTTATAATGAACGTG
AATTGCTCAACAGTATGGGCATTTCGCAGCCTACCGTGGTGTTCGTTTCCAAAAAGGGGTTGCAAAAAAT
TTTGAACGTGCAAAAAAAGCTCCCAATCATCCAAAAAATTATTATCATGGATTCTAAAACGGATTACCAG
GGATTTCAGTCGATGTACACGTTCGTCACATCTCATCTACCTCCCGGTTTTAATGAATACGATTTTGTGC
CAGAGTCCTTCGATAGGGACAAGACAATTGCACTGATCATGAACTCCTCTGGATCTACTGGTCTGCCTAA
AGGTGTCGCTCTGCCTCATAGAACTGCCTGCGTGAGATTCTCGCATGCCAGAGATCCTATTTTTGGCAAT
CAAATCATTCCGGATACTGCGATTTTAAGTGTTGTTCCATTCCATCACGGTTTTGGAATGTTTACTACAC
TCGGATATTTGATATGTGGATTTCGAGTCGTCTTAATGTATAGATTTGAAGAAGAGCTGTTTCTGAGGAG
CCTTCAGGATTACAAGATTCAAAGTGCGCTGCTGGTGCCAACCCTATTCTCCTTCTTCGCCAAAAGCACT
CTGATTGACAAATACGATTTATCTAATTTACACGAAATTGCTTCTGGTGGCGCTCCCCTCTCTAAGGAAG
TCGGGGAAGCGGTTGCCAAGAGGTTCCATCTGCCAGGTATCAGGCAAGGATATGGGCTCACTGAGACTAC
ATCAGCTATTCTGATTACACCCGAGGGGGATGATAAACCGGGCGCGGTCGGTAAAGTTGTTCCATTTTTT
GAAGCGAAGGTTGTGGATCTGGATACCGGGAAAACGCTGGGCGTTAATCAAAGAGGCGAACTGTGTGTGA
GAGGTCCTATGATTATGTCCGGTTATGTAAACAATCCGGAAGCGACCAACGCCTTGATTGACAAGGATGG
ATGGCTACATTCTGGAGACATAGCTTACTGGGACGAAGACGAACACTTCTTCATCGTTGACCGCCTGAAG
TCTCTGATTAAGTACAAAGGCTATCAGGTGGCTCCCGCTGAATTGGAATCCATCTTGCTCCAACACCCCA
ACATCTTCGACGCAGGTGTCGCAGGTCTTCCCGACGATGACGCCGGTGAACTTCCCGCCGCCGTTGTTGT
TTTGGAGCACGGAAAGACGATGACGGAAAAAGAGATCGTGGATTACGTCGCCAGTCAAGTAACAACCGCG
AAAAAGTTGCGCGGAGGAGTTGTGTTTGTGGACGAAGTACCGAAAGGTCTTACCGGAAAACTCGACGCAA
GAAAAATCAGAGAGATCCTCATAAAGGCCAAGAAGGGCGGAAAGATCGCCGTGTAATTCTAGAGTCGGGG
CGGCCGGCCGCTTCGAGCAGACATGATAAGATACATTGATGAGTTTGGACAAACCACAACTAGAATGCAG
TGAAAAAAATGCTTTATTTGTGAAATTTGTGATGCTATTGCTTTATTTGTAACCATTATAAGCTGCAATA
AACAAGTTAACAACAACAATTGCATTCATTTTATGTTTCAGGTTCAGGGGGAGGTGTGGGAGGTTTTTTA
AAGCAAGTAAAACCTCTACAAATGTGGTAAAATCGATAAGGATCCGTCGACCGATGCCCTTGAGAGCCTT
CAACCCAGTCAGCTCCTTCCGGTGGGCGCGGGGCATGACTATCGTCGCCGCACTTATGACTGTCTTCTTT
ATCATGCAACTCGTAGGACAGGTGCCGGCAGCGCTCTTCCGCTTCCTCGCTCACTGACTCGCTGCGCTCG
GTCGTTCGGCTGCGGCGAGCGGTATCAGCTCACTCAAAGGCGGTAATACGGTTATCCACAGAATCAGGGG
ATAACGCAGGAAAGAACATGTGAGCAAAAGGCCAGCAAAAGGCCAGGAACCGTAAAAAGGCCGCGTTGCT
GGCGTTTTTCCATAGGCTCCGCCCCCCTGACGAGCATCACAAAAATCGACGCTCAAGTCAGAGGTGGCGA
AACCCGACAGGACTATAAAGATACCAGGCGTTTCCCCCTGGAAGCTCCCTCGTGCGCTCTCCTGTTCCGA
CCCTGCCGCTTACCGGATACCTGTCCGCCTTTCTCCCTTCGGGAAGCGTGGCGCTTTCTCATAGCTCACG
CTGTAGGTATCTCAGTTCGGTGTAGGTCGTTCGCTCCAAGCTGGGCTGTGTGCACGAACCCCCCGTTCAG
CCCGACCGCTGCGCCTTATCCGGTAACTATCGTCTTGAGTCCAACCCGGTAAGACACGACTTATCGCCAC
TGGCAGCAGCCACTGGTAACAGGATTAGCAGAGCGAGGTATGTAGGCGGTGCTACAGAGTTCTTGAAGTG
GTGGCCTAACTACGGCTACACTAGAAGAACAGTATTTGGTATCTGCGCTCTGCTGAAGCCAGTTACCTTC
GGAAAAAGAGTTGGTAGCTCTTGATCCGGCAAACAAACCACCGCTGGTAGCGGTGGTTTTTTTGTTTGCA
AGCAGCAGATTACGCGCAGAAAAAAAGGATCTCAAGAAGATCCTTTGATCTTTTCTACGGGGTCTGACGC
TCAGTGGAACGAAAACTCACGTTAAGGGATTTTGGTCATGAGATTATCAAAAAGGATCTTCACCTAGATC
CTTTTAAATTAAAAATGAAGTTTTAAATCAATCTAAAGTATATATGAGTAAACTTGGTCTGACAGTTACC
AATGCTTAATCAGTGAGGCACCTATCTCAGCGATCTGTCTATTTCGTTCATCCATAGTTGCCTGACTCCC
CGTCGTGTAGATAACTACGATACGGGAGGGCTTACCATCTGGCCCCAGTGCTGCAATGATACCGCGAGAC
CCACGCTCACCGGCTCCAGATTTATCAGCAATAAACCAGCCAGCCGGAAGGGCCGAGCGCAGAAGTGGTC
CTGCAACTTTATCCGCCTCCATCCAGTCTATTAATTGTTGCCGGGAAGCTAGAGTAAGTAGTTCGCCAGT
TAATAGTTTGCGCAACGTTGTTGCCATTGCTACAGGCATCGTGGTGTCACGCTCGTCGTTTGGTATGGCT
TCATTCAGCTCCGGTTCCCAACGATCAAGGCGAGTTACATGATCCCCCATGTTGTGCAAAAAAGCGGTTA
GCTCCTTCGGTCCTCCGATCGTTGTCAGAAGTAAGTTGGCCGCAGTGTTATCACTCATGGTTATGGCAGC
ACTGCATAATTCTCTTACTGTCATGCCATCCGTAAGATGCTTTTCTGTGACTGGTGAGTACTCAACCAAG
TCATTCTGAGAATAGTGTATGCGGCGACCGAGTTGCTCTTGCCCGGCGTCAATACGGGATAATACCGCGC
CACATAGCAGAACTTTAAAAGTGCTCATCATTGGAAAACGTTCTTCGGGGCGAAAACTCTCAAGGATCTT
ACCGCTGTTGAGATCCAGTTCGATGTAACCCACTCGTGCACCCAACTGATCTTCAGCATCTTTTACTTTC
ACCAGCGTTTCTGGGTGAGCAAAAACAGGAAGGCAAAATGCCGCAAAAAAGGGAATAAGGGCGACACGGA
AATGTTGAATACTCATACTCTTCCTTTTTCAATATTATTGAAGCATTTATCAGGGTTATTGTCTCATGAG
CGGATACATATTTGAATGTATTTAGAAAAATAAACAAATAGGGGTTCCGCGCACATTTCCCCGAAAAGTG
CCACCTG
[124 nt withheld, positions 6588-6711]
C
[91 nt withheld, positions 6713-6803]
A
[49 nt withheld, positions 6805-6853]
CCTTTGACGTTGGAGTCCACGTTCTTT
[37 nt withheld, positions 6881-6917]
ACCCTATCTCGGTCTATTCTTTTGATTTATAAGGGATTTTGCCGATTTCGGCCTATTGGTTAAAAAATGA
GCTGATTTAACAAAAATTTAACGCGAATTTTAACAAAATATTAACGCTTACAATTTGCCATTCGCCATTC
AGGCTGCGCAACTGTTGGGAAGGGCGATCGGTGCGGGCCTCTTCGCTATTACGCCAGCCCAAGCTACCAT
GATAAGTAAGTAATATTAAGGTACGGGAGGTACTTGGAGCGGCCGCAATAAAATATCTTTATTTTCATTA
CATCTGTGTGTTGGTTTTTTGTGTGAATCGATAGTACTAACATACGCTCTCCATCAAAACAAAACGAAAC
AAAACAAACTAGCAAAATAGGCTGTCCCCAGTGCAAGTGCAGGTGCCAGAACATTTCTCTATCGATAGGT
A
Features (pLannotate 1.2.2; 12 found; start..end, strand, type, name):
    101..122     +  promoter       ADH1 promoter (fragment): S. cerevisiae ADH1; promoter for alcohol dehydrogenase 1
   2604..4256    +  CDS            luciferase: firefly luciferase; luc+; enhanced luc+ version of the luciferase gene
   4297..4418    -  polyA_signal   SV40 poly(A) signal: SV40 polyadenylation signal
   4441..4509    -  CDS            large T antigen (fragment): large T antigen from SV40 (simian virus 40)
   4525..4657    +  CDS            TcR (fragment): tetracycline efflux protein; tet; confers resistance to tetracycline
   4837..5425    -  rep_origin     ori: high-copy-number ColE1/pMB1/pBR322/pUC origin of replication
   5596..6456    -  CDS            AmpR: β-lactamase; bla; confers resistance to ampicillin, carbenicillin, and related antibiotics
   6457..6561    -  promoter       AmpR promoter: bla
   6588..7016    +  rep_origin     f1 ori (sequence partly withheld): f1 bacteriophage origin of replication; arrow indicates direction of (+) strand synthesis
   7048..7115    -  CDS            lacZα (fragment): LacZα fragment of β-galactosidase; lacZ fragment
   7174..7222    +  polyA_signal   poly(A) signal: synthetic polyadenylation signal
   7236..7327    +  misc_feature   pause site: RNA polymerase II transcriptional pause signal from the human α2 globin gene
