[The description below was written by a language model from this plasmid's Addgene catalogue record and pLannotate feature annotations shown in this document.]
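Description:
PGC-1 alpha promoter 2kb luciferase is a mammalian reporter plasmid built on the promoterless pGL3-basic backbone, in which 5′ flanking sequence of the mouse Ppargc1a (PGC-1 alpha) gene has been placed upstream of firefly luciferase. According to the depositor, the fragment was PCR amplified from position -2533 to +78 relative to the transcriptional start site and cloned between the KpnI and XhoI sites, both of which are retained. The insert is therefore about 2.6 kb, although the name refers to 2 kb. The annotated full sequence is 7,338 nt. The promoter itself is not called as a feature but corresponds to the unannotated region preceding the luc+ coding sequence. A 22-nt hit to the yeast ADH1 promoter inside this region is most likely a spurious match.

Because pGL3-basic has no eukaryotic promoter or enhancer of its own, luciferase output depends on the inserted PGC-1 alpha regulatory sequence. The catalogue's "C-terminal tag" entry simply reflects the reporter lying downstream of the insert, not a protein fusion. Transcripts are terminated by the SV40 late poly(A) signal. A synthetic poly(A) signal and a transcriptional pause site upstream of the cloning region suppress read-through from the backbone that would otherwise raise background. The plasmid replicates in E. coli at high copy from a ColE1/pUC-type origin, is selected with ampicillin through the bla gene, and carries an f1 origin for single-stranded DNA production. The short large T antigen, TcR and lacZα fragments are backbone remnants with no function.

The construct is used in transient transfection assays to measure transcriptional activity of the PGC-1 alpha promoter. The associated publication concerns an autoregulatory loop controlling PGC-1 alpha expression in muscle.
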