Addgene plasmid #8887: PGC-1 alpha promoter 2kb luciferase
Depositing lab: Bruce Spiegelman. Depositing organization: Dana-Farber Cancer Institute. Publication: An autoregulatory loop controls peroxisome proliferator-activated receptor gamma coactivator 1alpha expression in muscle. Handschin C, Rhee J, Lin J, Tarr PT, Spiegelman BM. Proc Natl Acad Sci U S A. 2003 Jun 10. 100(12):7111-6. 10.1073/pnas.1232352100 PubMed 12764228.
Backbone
  Vector backbone: pGL3-basic
  Backbone manufacturer: Promega
  Backbone size w/o insert (bp): 4818
  Vector type: Mammalian Expression, Luciferase
Growth in bacteria
  Bacterial resistance: Ampicillin, 100 μg/mL
  Growth temperature: 37°C
  Growth strain: DH5alpha
  Copy number: High Copy
Gene/Insert
  Gene/Insert name: PGC-1 alpha promoter (alt names: PGC1 promoter; PGC-1a promoter)
  Species: M. musculus (mouse)
  Insert size (bp): 2600
  Entrez Gene: Ppargc1a (a.k.a. A830037N07Rik, Gm11133, PGC-1, PPARGC-1-alpha, Pgc-1alpha, Pgc1, Pgco1, Ppargc1)
  Tag / fusion protein: luciferase (C terminal on backbone)
  Cloning method: Restriction Enzyme; 5′ cloning site KpnI (not destroyed); 3′ cloning site XhoI (not destroyed)
  Sequencing primers: 5′ RVprimer3 (CTAGCAAAATAGGCTGTCCC); 3′ GLprimer2 (CTTTATGTTTTTGGCGTCTTCCA)
Terms and licenses: Academic/Nonprofit Terms; Industry Terms: Not Available to Industry
Depositor comments: 5' flanking sequence of mouse PGC-1 alpha gene PCR amplified between +78 and -2533 with respect to the transcriptional start site.
How to cite: PGC-1 alpha promoter 2kb luciferase was a gift from Bruce Spiegelman (Addgene plasmid # 8887 ; http://n2t.net/addgene:8887 ; RRID:Addgene_8887)
