>Addgene plasmid #8887 | PGC-1 alpha promoter 2kb luciferase | addgene partial sequence | sequence record 66827 | RVprimer3  5'-CTAGCAAAATAGGCTGTCCC-3'
CAGAACATTTCTCTATCGATGGTACCTGTGCTCTCTCTAGCTTCACATACCCCTTTTTATGAAGGTAGAG
GACAGAGTGGCTGTTTTAAGCAGATCATTAGCTTCATGGATGTGCTGGGTTAGTTTCTTTTCTTTTCTTT
TCTTTTTTTTTTTAAAGTAGAATTAGGTGGCAAAAAAAAAAAAGAAAGAAAGAAAGAAAGAAAGAAAGAA
AGAAAGAAAGAAAGAAATTATCTTTTCAAAGCAAAGAGAAAGAAAATCCTGCCATAATTCAGTGTGAGCA
AGTTAAGATATCAAAACAATAATGCAGAGTTATCTAGTGCAAGCAACCATCTGTAAGAAGAGGTGCGCAT
GAGGTTTGAAAAAGTATGGTGGATGCCTAATGGATGACAAAGAGAAACCAAAGTATCAGTTACCATCAGG
ATGCCAGGATTGCTTGATAATGATGAATAAACATCGACTCTTTATAGCTAAGTGGCCAGCATTATTTCAC
AGTTGACTGTGTGGAAAGTAGAGCCCATGACCTTTGTCCTGAATTTTAATAGTTTACTGAAGTTTTACAT
TAAGTAAAAATCTAATTGGCAAGAAAAATTAGTGTTTCTTTGTGGGAGTACAGAGTAAGGCTACTAATTG
CATGTAGAAAATGATCCCAGGGTTGTCTCTCTCTCTCTCTGAATTAGAAAATTAAATGAATAATACCTTT
CTGATGTTTGGAAGAGGACAGTTGTAGCAGTGAAGTATATTCACCTAATTTAGAATGTCAAAGCTGTTGG
CCATC
