>Addgene plasmid #8887 | PGC-1 alpha promoter 2kb luciferase | addgene partial sequence | sequence record 141617 | LucNRev 5'-CCTTATGCAGTTGCTCTCC-3'
GCGCCGGGCCTTTCTTTATGTTTTTGGCGTCTTCCATGGTGGCTTTACCAACAGTACCGGAATGCCAAGC
TTACTTAGATCGCAGATCTCGAGCCAGCTCCCGAATGACGCCAGTCAAGCTTTTTCAACTCCAATCCACT
CTGACACACAGCACACACTCATGCAGGCAACCAGCCCCTTACTGAGAGTGAACTGAAGGCACCTGTCTTA
CTACAGTCCCCAGTCACATGACAAAGCTATTAAAAAGTAGGCTGGGCTGTCACTCACCCAGCCTCCCTTC
TCCTGTGCAAGCTTGCTGCACAAACTCCTGACGTCACTCCGAGGCAGCCCTCTGCCTCAGTGAAGTAACG
CTTAGAGAGAGAGGAAAAAAAAATAGAAGAAAGAAAAGGAAACACTTGGCCTTTGGGAGGCTTCAAGCAT
CACACTGTGACTGAAGCCAGCTTTGAATGCCACCAACTCTAAACCGGAGCCCTGCTCACATAATAACTCA
AATCTCCTGCAATCTTTTTTTTTTTAATTTATTTTCCATCCAAAACAGGCAAATAGCAAAGATCCCCTGT
TACTGACACAGTAACTACACCCTTGCCTAAAATGTGTGTGCTTTAAGAAATGGTTTCCAAGTAGCCCCAG
ACTCAGCTTGGAACTGAAGCAAGCGCTCCTCATGTGATACATTTTCATGAGATTCTTTTTTTTCCCTCCC
TATTAGAGGAGTGTTTGAAGGCAACACCCCCGATTTTCTTTCTCTCTCTCCTTTCTTTCCTTCCTTCCTT
CCTTTCTTTCTTTCTTTCTTTCTTTGTTTCTTTCTTTCTTTCTTTCTTTCTTTCTTTCCATGTTTAGTCA
ACAAAACCGCCACATTTGTTTAGGTCTAAACAAATTTCTCTACCCCAAATCAGCTGTCTCCTTGGCAGTA
GAGAATGCAGTCTCCTAAACTGTTACTGCAGTTTGCCTTGCTCCTAGTAAAGC
